Addgene plasmid #62739: mApple-Talin-H-18
Purpose: Localization: Talin Head Domain, H, Excitation:568, Emission:592
Depositing lab: Michael Davidson. Depositing organization: Florida State University, Tallahassee.
Backbone
  Vector backbone: C1 Cloning Vector
  Vector type: Mammalian Expression
  Selectable markers: Neomycin (select with G418)
Growth in bacteria
  Bacterial resistance: Kanamycin, 50 μg/mL
  Growth temperature: 37°C
  Growth strain: DH5alpha
  Copy number: High Copy
Gene/Insert
  Gene/Insert name: Talin (alt name: Talin Head Domain)
  Species: M. musculus (mouse)
  Mutation: none
  Promoter: CMV
  Tag / fusion protein: mApple (N terminal on backbone)
  Cloning method: Unknown
  Sequencing primers: 5′ CMV-F; 3′ SV40pA-R
Terms and licenses: Academic/Nonprofit Terms; Industry Terms: Not Available to Industry
How to cite: mApple-Talin-H-18 was a gift from Michael Davidson (Addgene plasmid # 62739 ; http://n2t.net/addgene:62739 ; RRID:Addgene_62739)
