[The description below was written by a language model from this plasmid's Addgene catalogue record and pLannotate feature annotations shown in this document.]
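Description:
mApple-Talin-H-18 is a mammalian expression plasmid of about 6 kb built on a C1-type fluorescent protein cloning vector, in which the fluorescent protein sits upstream of the cloning site so that the inserted gene is fused to its C-terminus. The CMV immediate-early enhancer and promoter drive an open reading frame that begins with mApple, a rapidly maturing monomeric red fluorescent protein derived from Discosoma (excitation 568 nm, emission 592 nm per the record). This is followed by a short linker derived from the multiple cloning site and then a fragment of mouse talin-1 (Tln1) of roughly 1.3 kb corresponding to the talin head domain, with no mutations recorded. Transcripts are terminated by the SV40 polyadenylation signal. The "18" in the name probably refers to the linker length between the two parts, but the record does not say so.

The plasmid is maintained in bacteria at high copy through a ColE1/pUC-type origin, and it also carries an f1 origin. A single NeoR/KanR (Tn5 aminoglycoside phosphotransferase) cassette serves both hosts. A bacterial bla-type promoter provides kanamycin resistance in E. coli, while the adjacent SV40 enhancer/early promoter, paired with the HSV TK polyadenylation signal, gives G418 selection in mammalian cells. The small large T antigen, ble and bGH poly(A) fragments in the annotation appear to be backbone remnants rather than functional elements.

Talin links integrin-based adhesions to the actin cytoskeleton and concentrates at cell-substratum contacts. The construct is listed as a localization marker, used to visualise the talin head domain in the red channel by fluorescence microscopy of transfected cells.
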