Features (pLannotate 1.2.2; 16 found; start..end, strand, type, name):
      1..708     +  CDS            mApple: mApple is a basic (constitutively fluorescent) red fluorescent protein published in 2008, derived from Discosoma sp.. It is reported to be a rapidly-maturing monomer with high acid sensitivity.
    709..735     +  misc_feature   MCS (fragment): multiple cloning site
    763..2061    +  CDS            Tln1 (fragment): TLN1_MOUSE - Also known as Tln. Experimental evidence at protein level: Swiss-Prot protein existence level 1. Probably involved in connections of major cytoskeletal structures to the plasma membrane. High molecular weight cytoskeletal protein concentrated at regions of cell-substratum contact and, in lymphocytes, at cell-cell contacts. From Mus musculus (Mouse).
   2064..2091    +  misc_feature   MCS (fragment): multiple cloning site
   2108..2192    +  CDS            large T antigen (fragment): large T antigen from SV40 (simian virus 40)
   2215..2336    +  polyA_signal   SV40 poly(A) signal: SV40 polyadenylation signal
   2370..2798    -  rep_origin     f1 ori (sequence partly withheld): f1 bacteriophage origin of replication; arrow indicates direction of (+) strand synthesis
   2825..2929    +  promoter       AmpR promoter: bla
   2931..3288    +  promoter       SV40 promoter: SV40 enhancer and early promoter
   3323..4117    +  CDS            NeoR/KanR: aminoglycoside phosphotransferase from Tn5; aph(3')-II (or nptII); confers resistance to neomycin, kanamycin, and G418 (Geneticin®)
   4138..4290    +  CDS            ble (fragment): BLE_KLEPN - Experimental evidence at protein level: Swiss-Prot protein existence level 1. Binding protein with a strong affinity to the bleomycin family of antibiotics. Binds to CL990; an antimitotic-antibiotic compound. From Klebsiella pneumoniae.
   4349..4396    +  polyA_signal   HSV TK poly(A) signal: herpes simplex virus thymidine kinase polyadenylation signal (Cole and Stacy, 1985)
   4487..4503    -  polyA_signal   bGH poly(A) signal (fragment): bovine growth hormone polyadenylation signal
   4725..5313    +  rep_origin     ori: high-copy-number ColE1/pMB1/pBR322/pUC origin of replication
   5488..5791    +  enhancer       CMV enhancer: human cytomegalovirus immediate early enhancer
   5792..5995    +  promoter       CMV promoter: human cytomegalovirus (CMV) immediate early promoter
>Addgene plasmid #62739 | mApple-Talin-H-18 | addgene full sequence | sequence record 177772 | Addgene NGS Result
ATGGTGAGCAAGGGCGAGGAGAATAACATGGCCATCATCAAGGAGTTCATGCGCTTCAAGGTGCACATGG
AGGGCTCCGTGAACGGCCACGAGTTCGAGATCGAGGGCGAGGGCGAGGGCCGCCCCTACGAGGCCTTTCA
GACCGCTAAGCTGAAGGTGACCAAGGGTGGCCCCCTGCCCTTCGCCTGGGACATCCTGTCCCCTCAGTTC
ATGTACGGCTCCAAGGTCTACATTAAGCACCCAGCCGACATCCCCGACTACTTCAAGCTGTCCTTCCCCG
AGGGCTTCAGGTGGGAGCGCGTGATGAACTTCGAGGACGGCGGCATTATTCACGTTAACCAGGACTCCTC
CCTGCAGGACGGCGTGTTCATCTACAAGGTGAAGCTGCGCGGCACCAACTTCCCCTCCGACGGCCCCGTA
ATGCAGAAGAAGACCATGGGCTGGGAGGCCTCCGAGGAGCGGATGTACCCCGAGGACGGCGCCCTGAAGA
GCGAGATCAAGAAGAGGCTGAAGCTGAAGGACGGCGGCCACTACGCCGCCGAGGTCAAGACCACCTACAA
GGCCAAGAAGCCCGTGCAGCTGCCCGGCGCCTACATCGTCGACATCAAGTTGGACATCGTGTCCCACAAC
GAGGACTACACCATCGTGGAACAGTACGAACGCGCCGAGGGCCGCCACTCCACCGGCGGCATGGACGAGC
TGTACAAGTCCGGACTCAGATCTCGAGCTCAAGCTAGCTTCGAATTCGCAGAAGCTGCCACCATGGTTGC
GCTTTCGCTGAAGATTAGCATTGGGAATGTGGTGAAGACGATGCAATTTGAGCCATCTACCATGGTGTAC
GACGCCTGCCGCATGATTCGTGAGCGGATCCCAGAGGCCCTGGCTGGCCCTCCCAACGACTTTGGGCTCT
TTCTGTCAGATGATGACCCCAAAAAAGGCATCTGGCTAGAGGCTGGGAAAGCTTTGGACTACTACATGCT
CCGAAATGGGGACACCATGGAGTACAGAAAAAAGCAGAGACCCCTGAAGATCCGGATGTTAGACGGAACG
GTGAAGACTATCATGGTGGATGACTCCAAGACCGTCACAGACATGCTCATGACCATTTGTGCCCGAATTG
GTATCACCAACCATGATGAGTATTCACTGGTTCGAGAGCTGATGGAAGAAAAGAAAGATGAGGGGACAGG
GACCCTGAGAAAAGACAAGACCCTACTGCGAGATGAAAAGAAGATGGAGAAGCTAAAGCAGAAGTTGCAC
ACAGACGATGAGTTGAACTGGCTGGACCATGGGCGGACACTGAGGGAACAGGGAGTGGAAGAGCATGAGA
CGTTGCTGCTGCGGAGAAAGTTCTTCTACTCAGACCAGAATGTGGATTCCCGAGACCCTGTACAGCTGAA
CCTTCTCTATGTGCAGGCACGAGATGACATCCTGAATGGCTCCCATCCTGTCTCCTTTGACAAGGCCTGT
GAATTTGCAGGCTTCCAGTGCCAGATCCAGTTTGGACCTCACAATGAACAGAAGCACAAGGCTGGCTTCC
TTGACCTGAAGGACTTCCTGCCCAAGGAGTATGTGAAGCAGAAGGGAGAGCGTAAGATCTTTCAGGCACA
CAAGAATTGTGGGCAGATGAGTGAAATTGAGGCCAAGGTACGCTACGTGAAGCTGGCCCGTTCCCTCAAG
ACTTACGGTGTCTCCTTCTTCCTAGTCAAGGAAAAGATGAAGGGGAAGAATAAACTGGTGCCCAGGCTGT
TGGGCATCACTAAGGAGTGTGTGATGCGTGTGGATGAGAAGACCAAGGAGGTGATTCAGGAATGGAGCCT
CACCAACATCAAACGCTGGGCTGCCTCTCCCAAGAGCTTTACTCTGGACTTTGGAGACTATCAGGATGGC
TACTACTCAGTACAGACGACAGAAGGCGAGCAGATCGCACAGCTCATTGCTGGCTACATAGATATCATCC
TTAAGAAGAAAAAAAGCAAGGACCATTTTGGGCTGGAGGGAGATGAAGAGTCTACTATGTTGGAGGACTC
AGTGTCTCCCAAAAAGTCAACAGTCCTTCAGTAAGTCGACGGTACCGCGGGCCCGGGATCCACCGGATCT
AGATAACTGATCATAATCAGCCATACCACATTTGTAGAGGTTTTACTTGCTTTAAAAAACCTCCCACACC
TCCCCCTGAACCTGAAACATAAAATGAATGCAATTGTTGTTGTTAACTTGTTTATTGCAGCTTATAATGG
TTACAAATAAAGCAATAGCATCACAAATTTCACAAATAAAGCATTTTTTTCACTGCATTCTAGTTGTGGT
TTGTCCAAACTCATCAATGTATCTTAACGCGTAAATTGTAAGCGTTAATATTTTGTTAAAATTCGCGTTA
AATTTTTGTTAAATCAGCTCATTTTTTAACCAATAGGCCGAAATCGGCAAAATCCCTTATAAATCAAAAG
AATAGACCGAGATAGGGT
[37 nt withheld, positions 2469-2505]
AAAGAACGTGGACTCCAACGTCAAAGG
[49 nt withheld, positions 2533-2581]
T
[91 nt withheld, positions 2583-2673]
G
[124 nt withheld, positions 2675-2798]
CAGGTGGCACTTTTCGGGGAAATGTGCGCGGAACCCCTATTTGTTTATTTTTCTAAATACATTCAAATAT
GTATCCGCTCATGAGACAATAACCCTGATAAATGCTTCAATAATATTGAAAAAGGAAGAGTCCTGAGGCG
GAAAGAACCAGCTGTGGAATGTGTGTCAGTTAGGGTGTGGAAAGTCCCCAGGCTCCCCAGCAGGCAGAAG
TATGCAAAGCATGCATCTCAATTAGTCAGCAACCAGGTGTGGAAAGTCCCCAGGCTCCCCAGCAGGCAGA
AGTATGCAAAGCATGCATCTCAATTAGTCAGCAACCATAGTCCCGCCCCTAACTCCGCCCATCCCGCCCC
TAACTCCGCCCAGTTCCGCCCATTCTCCGCCCCATGGCTGACTAATTTTTTTTATTTATGCAGAGGCCGA
GGCCGCCTCGGCCTCTGAGCTATTCCAGAAGTAGTGAGGAGGCTTTTTTGGAGGCCTAGGCTTTTGCAAA
GATCGATCAAGAGACAGGATGAGGATCGTTTCGCATGATTGAACAAGATGGATTGCACGCAGGTTCTCCG
GCCGCTTGGGTGGAGAGGCTATTCGGCTATGACTGGGCACAACAGACAATCGGCTGCTCTGATGCCGCCG
TGTTCCGGCTGTCAGCGCAGGGGCGCCCGGTTCTTTTTGTCAAGACCGACCTGTCCGGTGCCCTGAATGA
ACTGCAAGACGAGGCAGCGCGGCTATCGTGGCTGGCCACGACGGGCGTTCCTTGCGCAGCTGTGCTCGAC
GTTGTCACTGAAGCGGGAAGGGACTGGCTGCTATTGGGCGAAGTGCCGGGGCAGGATCTCCTGTCATCTC
ACCTTGCTCCTGCCGAGAAAGTATCCATCATGGCTGATGCAATGCGGCGGCTGCATACGCTTGATCCGGC
TACCTGCCCATTCGACCACCAAGCGAAACATCGCATCGAGCGAGCACGTACTCGGATGGAAGCCGGTCTT
GTCGATCAGGATGATCTGGACGAAGAGCATCAGGGGCTCGCGCCAGCCGAACTGTTCGCCAGGCTCAAGG
CGAGCATGCCCGACGGCGAGGATCTCGTCGTGACCCATGGCGATGCCTGCTTGCCGAATATCATGGTGGA
AAATGGCCGCTTTTCTGGATTCATCGACTGTGGCCGGCTGGGTGTGGCGGACCGCTATCAGGACATAGCG
TTGGCTACCCGTGATATTGCTGAAGAGCTTGGCGGCGAATGGGCTGACCGCTTCCTCGTGCTTTACGGTA
TCGCCGCTCCCGATTCGCAGCGCATCGCCTTCTATCGCCTTCTTGACGAGTTCTTCTGAGCGGGACTCTG
GGGTTCGAAATGACCGACCAAGCGACGCCCAACCTGCCATCACGAGATTTCGATTCCACCGCCGCCTTCT
ATGAAAGGTTGGGCTTCGGAATCGTTTTCCGGGACGCCGGCTGGATGATCCTCCAGCGCGGGGATCTCAT
GCTGGAGTTCTTCGCCCACCCTAGGGGGAGGCTAACTGAAACACGGAAGGAGACAATACCGGAAGGAACC
CGCGCTATGACGGCAATAAAAAGACAGAATAAAACGCACGGTGTTGGGTCGTTTGTTCATAAACGCGGGG
TTCGGTCCCAGGGCTGGCACTCTGTCGATACCCCACCGAGACCCCATTGGGGCCAATACGCCCGCGTTTC
TTCCTTTTCCCCACCCCACCCCCCAAGTTCGGGTGAAGGCCCAGGGCTCGCAGCCAACGTCGGGGCGGCA
GGCCCTGCCATAGCCTCAGGTTACTCATATATACTTTAGATTGATTTAAAACTTCATTTTTAATTTAAAA
GGATCTAGGTGAAGATCCTTTTTGATAATCTCATGACCAAAATCCCTTAACGTGAGTTTTCGTTCCACTG
AGCGTCAGACCCCGTAGAAAAGATCAAAGGATCTTCTTGAGATCCTTTTTTTCTGCGCGTAATCTGCTGC
TTGCAAACAAAAAAACCACCGCTACCAGCGGTGGTTTGTTTGCCGGATCAAGAGCTACCAACTCTTTTTC
CGAAGGTAACTGGCTTCAGCAGAGCGCAGATACCAAATACTGTTCTTCTAGTGTAGCCGTAGTTAGGCCA
CCACTTCAAGAACTCTGTAGCACCGCCTACATACCTCGCTCTGCTAATCCTGTTACCAGTGGCTGCTGCC
AGTGGCGATAAGTCGTGTCTTACCGGGTTGGACTCAAGACGATAGTTACCGGATAAGGCGCAGCGGTCGG
GCTGAACGGGGGGTTCGTGCACACAGCCCAGCTTGGAGCGAACGACCTACACCGAACTGAGATACCTACA
GCGTGAGCTATGAGAAAGCGCCACGCTTCCCGAAGGGAGAAAGGCGGACAGGTATCCGGTAAGCGGCAGG
GTCGGAACAGGAGAGCGCACGAGGGAGCTTCCAGGGGGAAACGCCTGGTATCTTTATAGTCCTGTCGGGT
TTCGCCACCTCTGACTTGAGCGTCGATTTTTGTGATGCTCGTCAGGGGGGCGGAGCCTATGGAAAAACGC
CAGCAACGCGGCCTTTTTACGGTTCCTGGCCTTTTGCTGGCCTTTTGCTCACATGTTCTTTCCTGCGTTA
TCCCCTGATTCTGTGGATAACCGTATTACCGCCATGCATTAGTTATTAATAGTAATCAATTACGGGGTCA
TTAGTTCATAGCCCATATATGGAGTTCCGCGTTACATAACTTACGGTAAATGGCCCGCCTGGCTGACCGC
CCAACGACCCCCGCCCATTGACGTCAATAATGACGTATGTTCCCATAGTAACGCCAATAGGGACTTTCCA
TTGACGTCAATGGGTGGAGTATTTACGGTAAACTGCCCACTTGGCAGTACATCAAGTGTATCATATGCCA
AGTACGCCCCCTATTGACGTCAATGACGGTAAATGGCCCGCCTGGCATTATGCCCAGTACATGACCTTAT
GGGACTTTCCTACTTGGCAGTACATCTACGTATTAGTCATCGCTATTACCATGGTGATGCGGTTTTGGCA
GTACATCAATGGGCGTGGATAGCGGTTTGACTCACGGGGATTTCCAAGTCTCCACCCCATTGACGTCAAT
GGGAGTTTGTTTTGGCACCAAAATCAACGGGACTTTCCAAAATGTCGTAACAACTCCGCCCCATTGACGC
AAATGGGCGGTAGGCGTGTACGGTGGGAGGTCTATATAAGCAGAGCTGGTTTAGTGAACCGTCAGATCCG
CTAGCGCTACCGGTCGCCACC
