>Addgene plasmid #62739 | mApple-Talin-H-18 | depositor partial sequence | sequence record 103294 | CMV-F
GTCAGTGCCAGTGACGTCAGATCCGCTAGCGCTACCGGTCGCCACCATGGTGAGCAAGGGCGAGGAGAAT
AACATGGCCATCATCAAGGAGTTCATGCGCTTCAAGGTGCACATGGAGGGCTCCGTGAACGGCCACGAGT
TCGAGATCGAGGGCGAGGGCGAGGGCCGCCCCTACGAGGCCTTTCAGACCGCTAAGCTGAAGGTGACCAA
GGGTGGCCCCCTGCCCTTCGCCTGGGACATCCTGTCCCCTCAGTTCATGTACGGCTCCAAGGTCTACATT
AAGCACCCAGCCGACATCCCCGACTACTTCAAGCTGTCCTTCCCCGAGGGCTTCAGGTGGGAGCGCGTGA
TGAACTTCGAGGACGGCGGCATTATTCACGTTAACCAGGACTCCTCCCTGCAGGACGGCGTGTTCATCTA
CAAGGTGAAGCTGCGCGGCACCAACTTCCCCTCCGACGGCCCCGTAATGCAGAAGAAGACCATGGGCTGG
GAGGCCTCCGAGGAGCGGATGTACCCCGAGGACGGCGCCCTGAAGAGCGAGATCAAGAAGAGGCTGAAGC
TGAAGGACGGCGGCCACTACGCCGCCGAGGTCAAGACCACCTACAAGGCCAAGAAGCCCGTGCAGCTGCC
CGGCGCCTACATCGTCGACATCAAGTTGGACATCGTGTCCCACAACGAGGACTACACCATCGTGGAACAG
TACGAACGCGCCGAGGGCCGCCACTCCACCGGCGGCATGGACGAGCTGTACAAGTCCGGACTCAGATCTC
GAGCTCAAGCTAGCTTCGAATTCGCAGAAGCTGCCACCATGGTTGCGCTTTCGCTGAAGATTAGCATTGG
GAATGTGGTGAAGACGATGCAATTTGAGCCATCTACCATGGTGTACGACGCCTGCCGCATGATTCGTGAG
CGGATCCCAGAGGCCCTGGCTGGGCCCTCCCAACGACTTTGGGCTCTTTCTGTCAGATGATGACCCCAAA
AAGGCATCTGGCTAGAGGCTGGGGAAAGCTTTGGACTACTACATGCTCCGAAATGGGGACACCATGAGTA
CAGAAAAAAGCAGAGACCCCTGAGATCGATGTAGACGACGTGAGACTATCATGTGATGACTCAGACGTCA
CAAGACTGCTCATGAACATTTTGTGCCGATGGAATCACCAACATGAATGAGTATTCACTGGCTTCGAGAG
CTGATGAGAAGCAGGATGAGGGACGGAATCCCTGTGCAAAGACAGGACCCTAC
