>Addgene plasmid #62739 | mApple-Talin-H-18 | depositor partial sequence | sequence record 103295 | SV40-R
CATGGCCTCTCCCCAAAGACTTGGGCCTCTTCGTCAGATAGTACCCAAATGCATCGCTAGAGGCTGGAAA
GCTGACTACTACATGCTCCGAATGGGACACCCATTGAGTACAGAAAAAGCAGAGACCCTGAGATCGATGT
AGACGACGTGAGACTATCATGTGATGACTCAAGACCGTCACAGACATGCTCATGACCATTGTGCCCGAAT
GGTATCACCAACCATGATGAGTATCACTGGTTCGAGAGCTGATGGAAGAAAAGAAAGATGAGGGGACAGG
GACCTGAGAAAAGACAAGACCCTACTGCGAGATGAAAAGAAGATGGAGAAGCTAAAGCAGAAGTTGCACA
CAGACGATGAGTTGAACTGGCTGGACCATGGGCGGACACTGAGGGAACAGGGAGTGGAAGAGCATGAGAC
GTTGCTGCTGCGGAGAAAGTTCTTCTACTCAGACCAGAATGTGGATTCCCGAGACCCTGTACAGCTGAAC
CTTCTCTATGTGCAGGCACGAGATGACATCCTGAATGGCTCCCATCCTGTCTCCTTTGACAAGGCCTGTG
AATTTGCAGGCTTCCAGTGCCAGATCCAGTTTGGACCTCACAATGAACAGAAGCACAAGGCTGGCTTCCT
TGACCTGAAGGACTTCCTGCCCAAGGAGTATGTGAAGCAGAAGGGAGAGCGTAAGATCTTTCAGGCACAC
AAGAATTGTGGGCAGATGAGTGAAATTGAGGCCAAGGTACGCTACGTGAAGCTGGCCCGTTCCCTCAAGA
CTTACGGTGTCTCCTTCTTCCTAGTCAAGGAAAAGATGAAGGGGAAGAATAAACTGGTGCCCAGGCTGTT
GGGCATCACTAAGGAGTGTGTGATGCGTGTGGATGAGAAGACCAAGGAGGTGATTCAGGAATGGAGCCTC
ACCAACATCAAACGCTGGGCTGCCTCTCCCAAGAGCTTTACTCTGGACTTTGGAGACTATCAGGATGGCT
ACTACTCAGTACAGACGACAGAAGGCGAGCAGATCGCACAGCTCATTGCTGGCTACATAGATATCATCCT
TAAGAAGAAAAAAAGCAAGGACCATTTTGGGCTGGAGGGAGATGAAGAGTCTACTATGTTGGAGGACTCA
GTGTCTCCCAAAAAGTCAACAGTCCTTCAGTAAGTCGACGGTACCGCGGGCCCGGGATCCACCGGATCTA
GATAACTGATCATAATCAGCCATACCACATGTAGAGTTGCC
